Addgene plasmid #238796: LgBiT-Syk BiBiT Ready Vector
Depositing lab: Promega Corporation.
Backbone
  Vector backbone: pFN217K LgBiT CMV-Hyg Flexi Vector
  Vector type: Mammalian Expression
  Selectable markers: Hygromycin
Growth in bacteria
  Bacterial resistance: Kanamycin, 50 μg/mL
  Growth temperature: 37°C
  Growth strain: DH5alpha
  Copy number: High Copy
Gene/Insert
  Gene/Insert name: Syk
  Species: H. sapiens (human)
  Mutation: None
  Entrez Gene: SYK (a.k.a. IMD82, p72-Syk)
  Promoter: CMV
  Tag / fusion protein: LgBiT (N terminal on backbone)
  Cloning method: Other
How to cite: LgBiT-Syk BiBiT Ready Vector was a gift from Promega Corporation (Addgene plasmid # 238796 ; http://n2t.net/addgene:238796 ; RRID:Addgene_238796)
