[The description below was written by a language model from this plasmid's Addgene catalogue record and pLannotate feature annotations shown in this document.]
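Description:
LgBiT-Syk BiBiT Ready Vector is a 7.0 kb mammalian expression plasmid built on the pFN217K LgBiT CMV-Hyg Flexi Vector backbone. It carries full-length, unmutated human SYK, the non-receptor tyrosine kinase that signals downstream of immunoreceptors such as the B-cell receptor. SYK is fused at its N terminus to LgBiT, the large subunit of the split NanoLuc luciferase system. The annotation software detects LgBiT as a NanoLuc fragment lying directly upstream of the SYK coding sequence on the same strand. The catalogue lists CMV as the promoter. In the feature table, a short minimal CMV promoter fragment and an SP6 promoter sit just upstream of the fusion, next to a CMV enhancer and promoter annotated in the opposite orientation. The exact promoter architecture is therefore not fully resolved by the automated annotation. An SV40 polyadenylation signal terminates the fusion transcript, and the SP6 promoter and T7 terminator fragment could in principle support in vitro transcription.

In E. coli the plasmid is selected with kanamycin through an EM7-driven neo (nptII) gene. The catalogue describes it as high copy, although the origin was annotated as p15A-like with an RSF fragment, an assignment that may reflect sequence similarity rather than the true origin. For stable selection in mammalian cells, a separate cassette expresses the hygromycin phosphotransferase gene (hph) from the SV40 enhancer/early promoter, followed by a synthetic poly(A) signal.

LgBiT has little luminescent activity alone and regains it when complemented by a small peptide partner. This makes the construct suited to luminescence-based complementation assays that report on SYK in live cells or lysates. The record does not define the specific "BiBiT" assay format beyond the name.
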