Features (pLannotate 1.2.2; 19 found; start..end, strand, type, name):
     17..98      -  polyA_signal   SV40 poly(A) signal: SV40 polyadenylation signal
    121..204     -  CDS            large T antigen (fragment): large T antigen from SV40 (simian virus 40)
    261..279     -  terminator     T7 terminator (fragment): transcription terminator for bacteriophage T7 RNA polymerase
    287..336     -  CDS            SET1 (fragment): solubility-enhancement tag derived from T7 phage gene 10B
    343..398     -  misc_feature   MCS: pUC18/19 multiple cloning site
    407..2311    -  CDS            SYK (sequence partly withheld): KSYK_HUMAN - Experimental evidence at protein level: Swiss-Prot protein existence level 1. Non-receptor tyrosine kinase which mediates signal transduction downstream of a variety of transmembrane receptors including classical immunoreceptors like the B-cell receptor (BCR). Regulates several biological processes including innate and adaptive immunity, cell adhesion, osteoclast maturation, platelet activation and vascular development. Assembles into signaling complexes with activated receptors at the plasma membrane via interaction between its SH2 domains and the receptor tyrosine-phosphorylated
   2369..2842    -  CDS            Nluc (fragment): NanoLuc® luciferase human codon-optimized
   2881..2899    -  promoter       SP6 promoter: promoter for bacteriophage SP6 RNA polymerase
   2925..2947    -  promoter       minimal CMV promoter (fragment): human cytomegalovirus (CMV) immediate early promoter
   2957..3322    +  enhancer       CMV enhancer: human cytomegalovirus immediate early enhancer
   3324..3511    +  promoter       CMV promoter (fragment): human cytomegalovirus (CMV) immediate early promoter
   3530..3577    +  promoter       EM7 promoter: synthetic bacterial promoter&nbsp
   3609..4400    +  CDS            neo: KKA2_KLEPN - Also known as kan, nptII. Experimental evidence at protein level: Swiss-Prot protein existence level 1. Resistance to kanamycin, neomycin, paromomycin, ribostamycin, butirosin and gentamicin B. From Klebsiella pneumoniae.
   4620..5165    +  rep_origin     p15A ori: Plasmids containing the medium-copy-number p15A origin of replication can be propagated in E. coli cells that contain a second plasmid with the ColE1 origin.
   5253..5308    +  rep_origin     RSF ori (fragment): Plasmids containing the RSF 1030 origin of replication can be propagated in E. coli cells that contain additional plasmids with compatible origins.
   5407..5433    -  misc_feature   bom (fragment): basis of mobility region from pBR322
   5449..5497    -  polyA_signal   poly(A) signal: synthetic polyadenylation signal
   5536..6558    -  CDS            hph: KHYB_ECOLX - Experimental evidence at protein level: Swiss-Prot protein existence level 1. The aminoglycoside phosphotransferases achieve inactivation of their antibiotic substrates by phosphorylation. Only phosphorylates hygromycin and closely related compounds such as demethyl analogs and destomycin. From Escherichia coli.
   6589..6946    -  promoter       SV40 promoter: SV40 enhancer and early promoter
>Addgene plasmid #238796 | LgBiT-Syk BiBiT Ready Vector | addgene full sequence | sequence record 479828 | Addgene NGS Result
AAGACGCGTGACGTCGGCAGTGAAAAAAATGCTTTATTTGTGAAATTTGTGATGCTATTGCTTTATTTGT
AACCATTATAAGCTGCAATAAACAAGTTAACAACAACAATTGCATTCATTTTATGTTTCAGGTTCAGGGG
GAGGTGTGGGAGGTTTTTTAAAGCAAGTAAAACCTCTACAAATGTGGTATGGCTGATTATGATCCGCGGC
CGCAATACGTCGACGTTATCAGCTGACTTCGTACGAGAGCCTAGGTGTTTCCCCAAGGGGTTATGCTAGT
TATTGCTCAGCGGTGGCAGCAGCCAACTCAGCTTCCTTTCGGGCTTTGTTAGCAGCCGGATCAGCTTGCA
TGCCTGCAGGTCGACTCTAGAGGATCCCCGGGTACCGAGCCCGAATTCGTTTAAACGTTCACCACGTCAT
AGTAGTAATTGCGCAGCCGCAGTTCCACTGCTGCGAATCCGGGCCTGTTTTCCACATCGTATGTCCAGCA
CAGATTCATGAGATCGTACATCTCTCTTGGACACCCTGCAGGGCACCCCATCCGCTCTCCTTTCTCTAAC
ATAGCGGTGACTTCACTTCCTTTCATCCCTCGATATGGCTTCTGCCCATAGGAGAATGCTTCCCACATCA
ACACTCCAAAGCTCCAGACATCGCTTTTGCTGGAGAACTTGTAGTAGTTGATGCATTCCGGAGCGTACCA
CTTGACAGGCCACTTTCCATGGGTCTGGGCCTTGTAGTAGTTTTCATCAGCACGCAGTGCTTTGGAAAGT
CCGAAATCACTGATCTTGGCGTAATGTTGGGTAACTAGCAACACATTTCTTGCAGCCAGATCTCTGTGCA
CAAAATTGCTCTCCTCCAAGTACTTCATGCCCATGGAAACCTGATGAACCAGTTCTATGATGTTCTTATC
CTTGACATGTCTGTTCTGCTGCAAATACTTATTGAGGGGACCAAGTTCTGCCATCTCCATAACCAGCATC
CAGGACTCGGCCTCGCATATCCCGATCATCCGCACGATGTACGGGTTGTCCAGCTGCTGCATGACATTTG
CTTCTGCTAATAACTCATCTTTAAGAGCGGGGTCATTGGCCTCGTTTTTCAGTATTTTCACAGCCACGGT
TTTCACAACTTTTTTCATTTGGTAGTAGCCCTTTTTCACAGTTCCAAAATTACCAGAGCCCAGTTCTTTG
TCTTCCAGCGTCAGCAGCTTTCGGTCCAGGTAAACCTCCTTGGGCCTGATCTCCTCGGGGTCCGCGTAGG
GGCTCTCGTACACCTCTGTGTCCATGGGTAGGGCTTCTCTCTGGGGGCCTTTGTCTGCAGCCCAGGGTGC
AAGTTCTGGCTCATACGGATTGAATGACACAGTACTCTCTTGCCGGTTCCCTTGGGCAGGGGAGGACTTT
CTGTGGCCAGGCTTTGGGAAGGAGTATGATTTGATTCTTGAGATTATTCCACCCGCTGACCAAGTCGCAG
GATGGGAACCTGGAAGTTGTGGACGGCCTCCAAAATTAACATTTCCCTGTGTGCC
[762 nt withheld, positions 1526-2287]
GTCAGCCATGCCGCTGCTGGCCATGGCGATCGCACCGCTCGAGCCTCCACCTCCGCTCCCGCCACCACCG
GAGCTCCCACTGTTGATGGTTACTCGGAACAGCATGGAGCCGTCGGGGGTGATCAGGCGCTCGTCGATAA
TTTTGTTGCCGTTCCACAGGGTCCCTGTTACAGTGATCTTTTTGCCGTCGAACACGGCGATGCCTTCATA
CGGCCGTCCGAAATAGTTCAGCATGTTCGGCGTAACCCCGTCGATTACCAGTGTGCCATAGGGCAGGATC
ACCTTAAAGTGATGATCATCCACAGGGTACACCACCTTAAACACCTCTTCGATCTGGGCCATTTGGTCGG
CGCTCAGACCTTCATACGGGATGATGACATGGATGTCGATCTTCAGGGCATTTTCACCGCTCCGGACAAT
CCTTTGGATCGGAGTTACGGACACGGCGAGATTCTGCAGCAAACTGGACACACCTCCCTGTTCAAGGACT
TGGTCCAGGTTGTAGGCGGCTGTCTGTTCCCAGTCCCCAACGAAATCTTCGAGTGTGAAGACCATGGTGA
GCGCTAGCTGCAAAAAGAACAAGTAGCTTGTATTCTATAGTGTCACCTAAATGGGCGATCTGACGGTTCA
CTAAACCAGCTCTGCTTATATAGGCCTCCCTGGCGCGCCACTAGTTATTAATAGTAATCAATTACGGGGT
CATTAGTTCATAGCCCATATATGGAGTTCCGCGTTACATAACTTACGGTAAATGGCCCGCCTGGCTGACC
GCCCAACGACCCCCGCCCATTGACGTCAATAATGACGTATGTTCCCATAGTAACGCCAATAGGGACTTTC
CATTGACGTCAATGGGTGGAGTATTTACGGTAAACTGCCCACTTGGCAGTACATCAAGTGTATCATATGC
CAAGTCCGCCCCCTATTGACGTCAATGACGGTAAATGGCCCGCCTGGCATTATGCCCAGTACATGACCTT
ACGGGACTTTCCTACTTGGCAGTACATCTACGTATTAGTCATCGCTATTACCATGGTGATGCGGTTTTGG
CAGTACACCAATGGGCGTGGATAGCGGTTTGACTCACGGGGATTTCCAAGTCTCCACCCCATTGACGTCA
ATGGGAGTTTGTTTTGGCACCAAAATCAACGGGACTTTCCAAAATGTCGTAATAACCCCGCCCCGTTGAC
GCAAATGGGCGGTAGGCGTGTACGGTGGGAGGTCAAATCGAATTCTAATACTGTTGACAATTAATCATCG
GCATAGTATATCGGCATAGTATAATACGACAAGGTGAGGAACTAAACCCAGGAGGCAGATCATGATTGAA
CAAGATGGATTGCACGCAGGTTCTCCGGCCGCTTGGGTGGAGAGGCTATTCGGCTATGACTGGGCACAAC
AGACAATCGGCTGCTCTGATGCCGCCGTGTTCCGGCTGTCAGCGCAGGGGCGCCCGGTTCTTTTTGTCAA
GACCGACCTGTCCGGTGCCCTGAATGAACTGCAGGACGAGGCAGCGCGGCTATCGTGGCTGGCCACGACG
GGCGTTCCTTGCGCAGCTGTGCTCGACGTTGTCACTGAAGCGGGAAGGGACTGGCTGCTATTGGGCGAAG
TGCCGGGGCAGGATCTCCTGTCATCTCACCTTGCTCCTGCCGAGAAAGTATCCATCATGGCTGATGCAAT
GCGGCGGCTGCATACGCTTGATCCGGCTACCTGCCCATTCGACCACCAAGCGAAACATCGCATCGAGCGA
GCACGTACTCGGATGGAAGCCGGTCTTGTCGATCAGGATGATCTGGACGAAGAGCATCAGGGGCTCGCGC
CAGCCGAACTGTTCGCCAGGCTCAAGGCGCGCATGCCCGACGGCGAGGATCTCGTCGTGACCCATGGCGA
TGCCTGCTTGCCGAATATCATGGTGGAAAATGGCCGCTTTTCTGGATTCATCGACTGTGGCCGGCTGGGT
GTGGCGGACCGCTATCAGGACATAGCGTTGGCTACCCGTGATATTGCTGAAGAGCTTGGCGGCGAATGGG
CTGACCGCTTCCTCGTGCTTTACGGTATCGCCGCTCCCGATTCGCAGCGCATCGCCTTCTATCGCCTTCT
TGACGAGTTCTTCTGATTCGAAATGACCGACCAAGCGACGCCCAACCGGTATCAGCTCACTCAAAGGCGG
TAATACGGTTATCCACAGAATCAGGGGATAACGCAGGAAAGAACATGTCAAACATGAGAATTACAACTTA
TATCGTATGGGGCTGACTTCAGGTGCTACATTTGAAGAGATAAATTGCACTGAAATCTAGAAATATTTTA
TCTGATTAATAAGATGATCTTCTTGAGATCGTTTTGGTCTGCGCGTAATCTCTTGCTCTGAAAACGAAAA
AACCGCCTTGCAGGGCGGTTTTTCGAAGGTTCTCTGAGCTACCAACTCTTTGAACCGAGGTAACTGGCTT
GGAGGAGCGCAGTCACCAAAACTTGTCCTTTCAGTTTAGCCTTAACCGGCGCATGACTTCAAGACTAACT
CCTCTAAATCAATTACCAGTGGCTGCTGCCAGTGGTGCTTTTGCATGTCTTTCCGGGTTGGACTCAAGAC
GATAGTTACCGGATAAGGCGCAGCGGTCGGACTGAACGGGGGGTTCGTGCATACAGTCCAGCTTGGAGCG
AACTGCCTACCCGGAACTGAGTGTCAGGCGTGGAATGAGACAAACGCGGCCATAACAGCGGAATGACACC
GGTAAACCGAAAGGCAGGAACAGGAGAGCGCACGAGGGAGCCGCCAGGGGGAAACGCCTGGTATCTTTAT
AGTCCTGTCGGGTTTCGCCACCACTGATTTGAGCGTCAGATTTCGTGATGCTTGTCAGGGGGGCGGAGCC
TATGGAAAAACGGCTTTGCCGCGGCCCTCTCACTTCCCTGTTAAGTATCTTCCTGGCATCTTCCAGGAAA
TCTCCGCCCCGTTCGTAAGCCATTTCCGCTCGCCGCAGTCGAACGACCGAGCGTAGCGAGTCAGTGAGCG
AGGAAGCGGAATATATCCTGTATCACATATTCTGCTGACGCACCGGTGCAGCCTTTTTTCTCCTGCCACA
TGAAGCACTTCACTGACACCCTCATCAGTGCCAACATAGTAAGCCAGTATACACTCCGCTAGCGCTGATG
TCCGGAATCGTCACACAAAAAACCAACACACAGATGTAATGAAAATAAAGATATTTTATTGCGGCCATCG
TGATGGCTAGAGTCTAAACTCGACCTACCTCCTTAGCGCGCGGTCGTGTACTGGGCCGGCGGTTGCCGCT
GTCGGCCAGCACCTCGACGCAGCCGTCGGTCCATACGGCTGCGCTCCGGCGAGCGATTTGTGTGCGACCG
ACGGTGCCGGCCCCGCTGCGGACGATGGCATCGCAGCGGCCTTGAGCCCAGGCAGCATCGTCGAAGTTGC
CGTCCACGAGGCTCTGGTAGAGCTGATCCAGGCCGATGCGCAGCATGTAGGCTCGCAGACGAGGGCTGCC
GGCCAGCTCGGGATGCCGGCGCTCGAAGTAGCGAGTCTGCTGCTCCATGCAAGCCAGCCAGGGCCGCCAG
AAGAAGATGTTGGCCACCTCGTACTGACTGTCCCCGAACATAGCTTCGGACCAGTCGATTACGGCGGTGA
TGCGGCCGTTGTCGGTCAGGACGTTGTTGCTGCCGAAGTCGGCATGGACGAGGTGGCGCACCTCGGGACA
GTCTTCGGCCCACAGCATCAGTTCGTCCAGGGCTTGAGCTACGCTGGCGGACACGGTGTCGTCCATCACG
GTCTGCCAGTGGTAGACATGGGGATCAGCAATGGCGCAAATGAAATCCCGCCAGGTTGTGTACTGGCCGA
TGCCTTGGGGCCCGAATGGGCCGAAGCCGCTGGTTTGACTGAGGTCGGCGGCGGCAATAGCATCCATAGC
TTCGGCGACAGGCTGTAACACAGCAGGCAGCTCTGTTTCGGGGAGGTCTTGGAGAGTAACGCCTTGGGCG
CGTCTACTGATGCAGTATGTCAGGCTCTCGCTGAACTCGCCGATGTCCAACACTTCGGGGATGGGTAGTG
CAGCGCTGGCGAAGTGGCGGTACACGTAGCGGTCTTTGTAGAAGCCATCAGCGCAGCTATTCACCCGCAG
TACATAGCCGCGTCCGCCGACATCGAAGCTGAAGGCTCGGCTCTCTTCGCCCTCCGACAACTGCATCAGG
TCGCTCACACTGTCGAACTTCTCGATGAGAAATTTTTCAACGCTGGTAGCGGTGAGTTCGGGCTTCTTCA
TGGTGGCGCTAGTGTCAGAAGAATCGAGCTTTTTGCAAAAGCCTAGGCCTCCAAAAAAGCCTCCTCACTA
CTTCTGGAATAGCTCAGAGGCCGAGGCGGCCTCGGCCTCTGCATAAATAAAAAAAATTAGTCAGCCATGG
GGCGGAGAATGGGCGGAACTGGGCGGAGTTAGGGGCGGGATGGGCGGAGTTAGGGGCGGGACTATGGTTG
CTGACTAATTGAGATGCATGCTTTGCATACTTCTGCCTGCTGGGGAGCCTGGGGACTTTCCACACCTGGT
TGCTGACTAATTGAGATGCATGCTTTGCATACTTCTGCCTGCTGGGGAGCCTGGGGACTTTCCACACCCT
AACTGACACACATTCCACAGCTGGTTCTTTCCGCCTCAGAAGGTACCTAACCAAGTTCCTCTTTCAGAGG
TTATTTCAGGCCATGGTGCTGCGC
